>Addgene plasmid #234170 | pAIP4_2JIK | addgene full sequence | sequence record 464136 | Addgene NGS Result
TTGTTAAAATTCGCGTTAAATTTTTGTTAAATCAGCTCATTTTTTAACCAATAGGCCGAAATCGGCAAAA
TCCCTTATAAATCAAAAGAATAGACCGAGATAGGGT
[37 nt withheld, positions 107-143]
AAAGAACGTGGACTCCAACGTCAAAGG
[49 nt withheld, positions 171-219]
T
[91 nt withheld, positions 221-311]
G
[124 nt withheld, positions 313-436]
CCCATTCGCCAATCCGGATATAGTTCCTCCTTTCAGCAAAAAACCCCTCAAGACCCGTTTAGAGGCCCCA
AGGGGTTATGCTAGTTATTGCTCAGCGGTGGCAGCAGCCAACTCAGCTTCCTTTCGGGCTTTGTTAGCAG
CCGGATCTCAGTGGTGGTGGTGGTGGTGCTCGAGTCATTACGAACCAATGCTGCTTTCCAGACGATGTTG
AACACGCAGCGAAACGGCATAACCCGCATTGCGGAACAGATCCACAGCGTCTTGGTGCAGCAAGTTCTTC
AAGTCCTGGCCATTAACAGACAGGATTTTATCGCCCTCTTGGAGACGACCATCCAGTGCCGCCGCGCCGT
TCTCTTTAATGCGGGACACGTAAATACCGCTGTCGTTGGAGACGTACTGCTGGTCCGTGCCACCCACGAT
GTTAAAACCCAGGCCGCTCGGACCACGGGTTAAGTTGATTTCCTCTTCTGTTACTAGATAATCCATTGAT
CCAGAGCCGCCAATCTGTTCACGGTGGGCTTCAATGATGTCGTTGTCTTCCATGTCCAGGTCTTCCGGCG
CTTGATCTGCCTGGATGCGAATACCGTCATACAGGAAACGCAGGCTATCCATTTCCTTGCCCTGACGTTT
GGCAAACGCTTCCATCAGGCGACGCAGCGGCGTGGTCTTTTTGATCTTAAAGAAAATTTCAGAGCTGCCG
TCACTAACTTTCAGGTTAATATGGGTTTCCGGTTTCACTTCCGGCTTGACTTCCGGCTTTGCTTCTTGGT
TGACTTCCGAATCTTGCAGGCTACCGTGGTGATGGTGATGGTGATGATGGTGATGAATCTTCGCCATCAT
ATGTATATCTCCTTCTTAAAGTTAAACAAAATTATTTCTAGAGGGGAATTGTTATCCGCTCACAATTCCC
CTATAGTGAGTCGTATTAATTTCGCGGGATCGAGATCGATCTCGATCCTCTACGCCGGACGCATCGTGGC
CGGCATCACCGGCGCCACAGGTGCGGTTGCTGGCGCCTATATCGCCGACATCACCGATGGGGAAGATCGG
GCTCGCCACTTCGGGCTCATGAGCGCTTGTTTCGGCGTGGGTATGGTGGCAGGCCCCGTGGCCGGGGGAC
TGTTGGGCGCCATCTCCTTGCATGCACCATTCCTTGCGGCGGCGGTGCTCAACGGCCTCAACCTACTACT
GGGCTGCTTCCTAATGCAGGAGTCGCATAAGGGAGAGCGTCGAGATCCCGGACACCATCGAATGGCGCAA
AACCTTTCGCGGTATGGCATGATAGCGCCCGGAAGAGAGTCAATTCAGGGTGGTGAATGTGAAACCAGTA
ACGTTATACGATGTCGCAGAGTATGCCGGTGTCTCTTATCAGACCGTTTCCCGCGTGGTGAACCAGGCCA
GCCACGTTTCTGCGAAAACGCGGGAAAAAGTGGAAGCGGCGATGGCGGAGCTGAATTACATTCCCAACCG
CGTGGCACAACAACTGGCGGGCAAACAGTCGTTGCTGATTGGCGTTGCCACCTCCAGTCTGGCCCTGCAC
GCGCCGTCGCAAATTGTCGCGGCGATTAAATCTCGCGCCGATCAACTGGGTGCCAGCGTGGTGGTGTCGA
TGGTAGAACGAAGCGGCGTCGAAGCCTGTAAAGCGGCGGTGCACAATCTTCTCGCGCAACGCGTCAGTGG
GCTGATCATTAACTATCCGCTGGATGACCAGGATGCCATTGCTGTGGAAGCTGCCTGCACTAATGTTCCG
GCGTTATTTCTTGATGTCTCTGACCAGACACCCATCAACAGTATTATTTTCTCCCATGAAGACGGTACGC
GACTGGGCGTGGAGCATCTGGTCGCATTGGGTCACCAGCAAATCGCGCTGTTAGCGGGCCCATTAAGTTC
TGTCTCGGCGCGTCTGCGTCTGGCTGGCTGGCATAAATATCTCACTCGCAATCAAATTCAGCCGATAGCG
GAACGGGAAGGCGACTGGAGTGCCATGTCCGGTTTTCAACAAACCATGCAAATGCTGAATGAGGGCATCG
TTCCCACTGCGATGCTGGTTGCCAACGATCAGATGGCGCTGGGCGCAATGCGCGCCATTACCGAGTCCGG
GCTGCGCGTTGGTGCGGACATCTCGGTAGTGGGATACGACGATACCGAAGACAGCTCATGTTATATCCCG
CCGTTAACCACCATCAAACAGGATTTTCGCCTGCTGGGGCAAACCAGCGTGGACCGCTTGCTGCAACTCT
CTCAGGGCCAGGCGGTGAAGGGCAATCAGCTGTTGCCCGTCTCACTGGTGAAAAGAAAAACCACCCTGGC
GCCCAATACGCAAACCGCCTCTCCCCGCGCGTTGGCCGATTCATTAATGCAGCTGGCACGACAGGTTTCC
CGACTGGAAAGCGGGCAGTGAGCGCAACGCAATTAATGTAAGTTAGCTCACTCATTAGGCACCGGGATCT
CGACCGATGCCCTTGAGAGCCTTCAACCCAGTCAGCTCCTTCCGGTGGGCGCGGGGCATGACTATCGTCG
CCGCACTTATGACTGTCTTCTTTATCATGCAACTCGTAGGACAGGTGCCGGCAGCGCTCTGGGTCATTTT
CGGCGAGGACCGCTTTCGCTGGAGCGCGACGATGATCGGCCTGTCGCTTGCGGTATTCGGAATCTTGCAC
GCCCTCGCTCAAGCCTTCGTCACTGGTCCCGCCACCAAACGTTTCGGCGAGAAGCAGGCCATTATCGCCG
GCATGGCGGCCCCACGGGTGCGCATGATCGTGCTCCTGTCGTTGAGGACCCGGCTAGGCTGGCGGGGTTG
CCTTACTGGTTAGCAGAATGAATCACCGATACGCGAGCGAACGTGAAGCGACTGCTGCTGCAAAACGTCT
GCGACCTGAGCAACAACATGAATGGTCTTCGGTTTCCGTGTTTCGTAAAGTCTGGAAACGCGGAAGTCAG
CGCCCTGCACCATTATGTTCCGGATCTGCATCGCAGGATGCTGCTGGCTACCCTGTGGAACACCTACATC
TGTATTAACGAAGCGCTGGCATTGACCCTGAGTGATTTTTCTCTGGTCCCGCCGCATCCATACCGCCAGT
TGTTTACCCTCACAACGTTCCAGTAACCGGGCATGTTCATCATCAGTAACCCGTATCGTGAGCATCCTCT
CTCGTTTCATCGGTATCATTACCCCCATGAACAGAAATCCCCCTTACACGGAGGCATCAGTGACCAAACA
GGAAAAAACCGCCCTTAACATGGCCCGCTTTATCAGAAGCCAGACATTAACGCTTCTGGAGAAACTCAAC
GAGCTGGACGCGGATGAACAGGCAGACATCTGTGAATCGCTTCACGACCACGCTGATGAGCTTTACCGCA
GCTGCCTCGCGCGTTTCGGTGATGACGGTGAAAACCTCTGACACATGCAGCTCCCGGAGACGGTCACAGC
TTGTCTGTAAGCGGATGCCGGGAGCAGACAAGCCCGTCAGGGCGCGTCAGCGGGTGTTGGCGGGTGTCGG
GGCGCAGCCATGACCCAGTCACGTAGCGATAGCGGAGTGTATACTGGCTTAACTATGCGGCATCAGAGCA
GATTGTACTGAGAGTGCACCATTGCGGTGTGAAATACCGCACAGATGCGTAAGGAGAAAATACCGCATCA
GGCGCTCTTCCGCTTCCTCGCTCACTGACTCGCTGCGCTCGGTCGTTCGGCTGCGGCGAGCGGTATCAGC
TCACTCAAAGGCGGTAATACGGTTATCCACAGAATCAGGGGATAACGCAGGAAAGAACATGTGAGCAAAA
GGCCAGCAAAAGGCCAGGAACCGTAAAAAGGCCGCGTTGCTGGCGTTTTTCCATAGGCTCCGCCCCCCTG
ACGAGCATCACAAAAATCGACGCTCAAGTCAGAGGTGGCGAAACCCGACAGGACTATAAAGATACCAGGC
GTTTCCCCCTGGAAGCTCCCTCGTGCGCTCTCCTGTTCCGACCCTGCCGCTTACCGGATACCTGTCCGCC
TTTCTCCCTTCGGGAAGCGTGGCGCTTTCTCATAGCTCACGCTGTAGGTATCTCAGTTCGGTGTAGGTCG
TTCGCTCCAAGCTGGGCTGTGTGCACGAACCCCCCGTTCAGCCCGACCGCTGCGCCTTATCCGGTAACTA
TCGTCTTGAGTCCAACCCGGTAAGACACGACTTATCGCCACTGGCAGCAGCCACTGGTAACAGGATTAGC
AGAGCGAGGTATGTAGGCGGTGCTACAGAGTTCTTGAAGTGGTGGCCTAACTACGGCTACACTAGAAGGA
CAGTATTTGGTATCTGCGCTCTGCTGAAGCCAGTTACCTTCGGAAAAAGAGTTGGTAGCTCTTGATCCGG
CAAACAAACCACCGCTGGTAGCGGTGGTTTTTTTGTTTGCAAGCAGCAGATTACGCGCAGAAAAAAAGGA
TCTCAAGAAGATCCTTTGATCTTTTCTACGGGGTCTGACGCTCAGTGGAACGAAAACTCACGTTAAGGGA
TTTTGGTCATGAACAATAAAACTGTCTGCTTACATAAACAGTAATACAAGGGGTGTTATGAGCCATATTC
AACGGGAAACGTCTTGCTCTAGGCCGCGATTAAATTCCAACATGGATGCTGATTTATATGGGTATAAATG
GGCTCGCGATAATGTCGGGCAATCAGGTGCGACAATCTATCGATTGTATGGGAAGCCCGATGCGCCAGAG
TTGTTTCTGAAACATGGCAAAGGTAGCGTTGCCAATGATGTTACAGATGAGATGGTCAGACTAAACTGGC
TGACGGAATTTATGCCTCTTCCGACCATCAAGCATTTTATCCGTACTCCTGATGATGCATGGTTACTCAC
CACTGCGATCCCCGGGAAAACAGCATTCCAGGTATTAGAAGAATATCCTGATTCAGGTGAAAATATTGTT
GATGCGCTGGCAGTGTTCCTGCGCCGGTTGCATTCGATTCCTGTTTGTAATTGTCCTTTTAACAGCGATC
GCGTATTTCGTCTCGCTCAGGCGCAATCACGAATGAATAACGGTTTGGTTGATGCGAGTGATTTTGATGA
CGAGCGTAATGGCTGGCCTGTTGAACAAGTCTGGAAAGAAATGCATAAACTTTTGCCATTCTCACCGGAT
TCAGTCGTCACTCATGGTGATTTCTCACTTGATAACCTTATTTTTGACGAGGGGAAATTAATAGGTTGTA
TTGATGTTGGACGAGTCGGAATCGCAGACCGATACCAGGATCTTGCCATCCTATGGAACTGCCTCGGTGA
GTTTTCTCCTTCATTACAGAAACGGCTTTTTCAAAAATATGGTATTGATAATCCTGATATGAATAAATTG
CAGTTTCATTTGATGCTCGATGAGTTTTTCTAAGAATTAATTCATGAGCGGATACATATTTGAATGTATT
TAGAAAAATAAACAAATAGGGGTTCCGCGCACATTTCCCCGAAAAGTGCCACCTAAATTGTAAGCGTTAA
TATT
Features (pLannotate 1.2.2; 21 found; start..end, strand, type, name):
      8..436     -  rep_origin     f1 ori (sequence partly withheld): f1 bacteriophage origin of replication; arrow indicates direction of (+) strand synthesis
    473..520     -  terminator     T7 terminator: transcription terminator for bacteriophage T7 RNA polymerase
    528..577     -  CDS            SET1 (fragment): solubility-enhancement tag derived from T7 phage gene 10B
    587..604     -  CDS            9xHis (fragment): 9xHis affinity tag
    632..928     -  CDS            SYNJ2BP (fragment): SYJ2B_HUMAN - Also known as OMP25 From Homo sapiens (Human).
    929..1225    -  CDS            SMT3: SMT3_YEAST - Experimental evidence at protein level: Swiss-Prot protein existence level 1. Not known; suppressor of MIF2 mutations. From Saccharomyces cerevisiae (strain ATCC 204508 / S288c) (Baker's yeast).
   1233..1252    -  CDS            7xHis (fragment): 6xHis affinity tag
   1284..1306    -  RBS            RBS: efficient ribosome binding site from bacteriophage T7 gene 10 (Olins and Rangwala, 1989)
   1321..1345    -  protein_bind   lac operator: The lac repressor binds to the lac operator to inhibit transcription in E. coli. This inhibition can be relieved by adding lactose or isopropyl-β-D-thiogalactopyranoside (IPTG). lac repressor encoded by lacI
   1346..1364    -  promoter       T7 promoter: promoter for bacteriophage T7 RNA polymerase
   1390..1669    +  CDS            TcR (fragment): tetracycline efflux protein; tet; confers resistance to tetracycline
   1677..1754    +  promoter       lacI promoter: lacI
   1755..2837    +  CDS            lacI: lac repressor; lacI; The lac repressor binds to the lac operator to inhibit transcription in E. coli. This inhibition can be relieved by adding lactose or isopropyl-β-D-thiogalactopyranoside (IPTG).
   2850..2871    +  protein_bind   CAP binding site: CAP binding activates transcription in the presence of cAMP. E. coli catabolite activator protein
   2886..3177    +  CDS            TcR (fragment): tetracycline efflux protein; tet; confers resistance to tetracycline
   3249..3629    -  CDS            YPB1_ECOLX: Protein predicted: Swiss-Prot protein existence level 4. From Escherichia coli.
   3646..3837    +  CDS            rop: Rop protein, which maintains plasmids at low copy number; rop
   3939..4078    +  misc_feature   bom: basis of mobility region from pBR322
   4264..4852    -  rep_origin     ori: high-copy-number ColE1/pMB1/pBR322/pUC origin of replication
   4974..5789    +  CDS            KanR: aminoglycoside phosphotransferase; aph(3')-Ia; confers resistance to kanamycin in bacteria or G418 (Geneticin®) in eukaryotes
   5798..5855    -  promoter       AmpR promoter (fragment): bla
