[The description below was written by a language model from this plasmid's Addgene catalogue record and pLannotate feature annotations shown in this document.]
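Description:
pAIP4_2JIK is a bacterial expression plasmid built on a pET29b backbone for producing a fragment of human synaptojanin-2-binding protein (SYNJ2BP, also called OMP25 or ARIP2) in Escherichia coli. The roughly 5.9 kb plasmid is maintained through a ColE1/pBR322-type origin accompanied by the rop gene and bom region, and is selected with kanamycin via an aminoglycoside phosphotransferase gene. The record lists it as high copy, although rop is normally associated with reduced copy number. An f1 origin is also present, along with short tetracycline-resistance remnants that are non-functional leftovers of the pBR322 lineage.

The expression cassette follows the standard pET layout: a T7 promoter with an adjacent lac operator, the T7 gene 10 ribosome binding site, and a T7 terminator, with a plasmid-borne lacI gene supplying repressor. Transcription therefore depends on a host that provides T7 RNA polymerase and is inducible with IPTG. The open reading frame begins with a polyhistidine tag (recorded as 10xHis) fused to yeast Smt3, the SUMO homologue, followed directly by the 303 bp insert named 2JIK. The insert was made from synthetic DNA and introduced by Golden Gate assembly through BsaI sites that were destroyed in the process. The feature table also detects His-tag and solubility-tag fragments downstream of the insert, but the record does not indicate whether these are translated.

The His tag allows capture on metal-affinity resin, and Smt3 typically aids solubility and serves as a recognition domain for SUMO protease. Cleavage there can release the target without the tag, which fits the associated work on high-throughput purification by protease elution.
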