Addgene plasmid #234170: pAIP4_2JIK
Purpose: Heterologous protein expression of synaptojanin-2-binding protein in Escherichia coli
Depositing lab: Christopher Bahl. Depositing organization: AI Proteins. Publication: Facile, high-throughput protein purification enabled by high-efficiency protease elution. Cárcamo Noriega EN, Truebridge IS, Teets FD 3rd, Bowman JW 3rd, Rodriguez N, Howard TA, Bahl CD. Protein Sci. 2026 Sep;35(9):e70746. doi: 10.1002/pro.70746. PubMed 42555168.
Backbone
  Vector backbone: pET29b
  Backbone size w/o insert (bp): 5679
  Vector type: Bacterial Expression
Growth in bacteria
  Bacterial resistance: Kanamycin, 50 μg/mL
  Growth temperature: 37°C
  Growth strain: DH10B
  Copy number: High Copy
Gene/Insert
  Gene/Insert name: 2JIK (alt names: SYJ2B_HUMAN; Synaptojanin-2-binding protein (Mitochondrial outer membrane protein 25))
  Species: H. sapiens (human)
  Insert size (bp): 303
  Entrez Gene: SYNJ2BP (a.k.a. ARIP2, OMP25)
  Promoter: T7
  Tag / fusion protein: 10x HisTag-Smt3 (N terminal on backbone)
  Cloning method: Golden Gate
  Sequencing primers: 5′ T7-promoter; 3′ T7-Term
Resource information
  A portion of this plasmid was derived from a plasmid made by: Synthetic DNA
Terms and licenses: Academic/Nonprofit Terms; Industry Terms
Depositor comments: 5' cloning site: BsaI (destroyed), 3' cloning site: BsaI (destroyed)
How to cite: pAIP4_2JIK was a gift from Christopher Bahl (Addgene plasmid # 234170 ; http://n2t.net/addgene:234170 ; RRID:Addgene_234170)
